Addgene plasmid #87771: pLX302-MKP7-V5 puro
Purpose: Expresses V5 tagged human MAPK phosphatase 7 (MKP7/DUSP16)
Depositing lab: Kevin Janes. Depositing organization: University of Virginia. Publication: Profiling Subcellular Protein Phosphatase Responses to Coxsackievirus B3 Infection of Cardiomyocytes. Shah M, Smolko CM, Kinicki S, Chapman ZD, Brautigan DL, Janes KA. Mol Cell Proteomics. 2017 Apr;16(4 suppl 1):S244-S262. doi: 10.1074/mcp.O116.063487. Epub 2017 Feb 7. PubMed 28174228.
Backbone
  Vector backbone: pLX302
  Backbone size w/o insert (bp): 9573
  Total vector size (bp): 9904
  Vector type: Mammalian Expression, Lentiviral
  Selectable markers: Puromycin
Growth in bacteria
  Bacterial resistance: Ampicillin, 100 μg/mL
  Growth temperature: 30°C
  Growth strain: NEB Stable
  Copy number: Unknown
Gene/Insert
  Gene/Insert name: MKP7 (alt name: DUSP16)
  Species: H. sapiens (human)
  Insert size (bp): 1989
  GenBank ID: NM_030640.2
  Entrez Gene: DUSP16 (a.k.a. MKP-7, MKP7)
  Tag / fusion protein: V5 (C terminal on backbone)
  Cloning method: Gateway Cloning
  Sequencing primers: 5′ CMV-F; 3′ WPRE-R
Resource information
  A portion of this plasmid was derived from a plasmid made by: Human ORFeome #11351
Terms and licenses: Academic/Nonprofit Terms; Industry Terms: Not Available to Industry
How to cite: pLX302-MKP7-V5 puro was a gift from Kevin Janes (Addgene plasmid # 87771 ; http://n2t.net/addgene:87771 ; RRID:Addgene_87771)
