[The description below was written by a language model from this plasmid's Addgene catalogue record and pLannotate feature annotations shown in this document.]
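Description:
pLX302-MKP7-V5 puro is a lentiviral mammalian expression plasmid built on the pLX302 Gateway destination backbone. It carries the human dual-specificity MAP kinase phosphatase MKP7 (DUSP16) fused to a C-terminal V5 epitope. In bacteria it is maintained by a high-copy ColE1/pUC-type origin and selected with ampicillin through the β-lactamase gene. An f1 origin, an SV40 origin and remnants of lac and lacZα cloning-vector sequence are also present in the backbone.

The transfer cassette has a third-generation, self-inactivating design. An RSV promoter replaces the U3 region upstream of a truncated HIV-1 5' LTR and drives genomic RNA production in packaging cells. It is followed by the Ψ packaging signal with a gag fragment, the Rev response element for nuclear export of the unspliced genome, and a cPPT/CTS element that aids nuclear import of the provirus. The cassette ends in a ΔU3 3' LTR, followed by an SV40 polyadenylation signal.

Two expression units lie between the LTRs. A human PGK promoter drives puromycin N-acetyltransferase, allowing selection of transduced cells. The CMV enhancer/promoter drives the DUSP16 open reading frame. The ORF is flanked by attB1 and attB2 sites left by Gateway recombination and came from a human ORFeome clone. It reads through attB2 into the backbone-encoded V5 tag, and a downstream WPRE enhances transcript stability and expression.

The construct is used to produce lentivirus for stable or transient expression of epitope-tagged MKP7 in mammalian cells, where the V5 tag permits detection or immunoprecipitation. The associated study profiled subcellular protein phosphatase responses to coxsackievirus B3 infection in cardiomyocytes.
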