Features (pLannotate 1.2.2; 31 found; start..end, strand, type, name):
     28..616     +  rep_origin     ori: high-copy-number ColE1/pMB1/pBR322/pUC origin of replication
    799..891     +  CDS            lacI (fragment): lac repressor; lacI; The lac repressor binds to the lac operator to inhibit transcription in E. coli. This inhibition can be relieved by adding lactose or isopropyl-β-D-thiogalactopyranoside (IPTG).
    904..925     +  protein_bind   CAP binding site: CAP binding activates transcription in the presence of cAMP. E. coli catabolite activator protein
    940..970     +  promoter       lac promoter: promoter for the E. coli lac operon
    978..994     +  protein_bind   lac operator: The lac repressor binds to the lac operator to inhibit transcription in E. coli. This inhibition can be relieved by adding lactose or isopropyl-β-D-thiogalactopyranoside (IPTG). lac repressor encoded by lacI
   1039..1057    +  promoter       T3 promoter: promoter for bacteriophage T3 RNA polymerase
   1085..1311    +  promoter       RSV promoter: Rous sarcoma virus enhancer/promoter
   1312..1492    +  LTR            5' LTR (truncated): truncated 5' long terminal repeat (LTR) from HIV-1
   1539..1664    +  misc_feature   HIV-1 Ψ: packaging signal of human immunodeficiency virus type 1
   1648..2011    +  CDS            HIV-1 gag (fragment): gag protein from human immunodeficiency virus 1; gag
   2157..2390    +  misc_feature   RRE: The Rev response element (RRE) of HIV-1 allows for Rev-dependent mRNA export from the nucleus to the cytoplasm.
   2767..2793    +  CDS            Rev (fragment): human immunodeficiency virus 1 (HIV-1) Rev protein; rev; enhances nuclear export of unspliced and incompletely spliced viral mRNAs
   2794..3294    +  promoter       hPGK promoter: human phosphoglycerate kinase 1 promoter
   3316..3915    +  CDS            PuroR (fragment): puromycin N-acetyltransferase; pac from Streptomyces; confers resistance to puromycin
   3957..4074    +  misc_feature   cPPT/CTS: central polypurine tract and central termination sequence of HIV-1
   4191..4494    +  enhancer       CMV enhancer: human cytomegalovirus immediate early enhancer
   4495..4698    +  promoter       CMV promoter: human cytomegalovirus (CMV) immediate early promoter
   4722..4739    +  protein_bind   attB1 (fragment): mutant version of attB; core recombination site for the Gateway® BP reaction BP Clonase™
   4756..6729    +  CDS            DUSP16: DUS16_HUMAN - Also known as KIAA1700, MKP7. Experimental evidence at protein level: Swiss-Prot protein existence level 1. Dual specificity protein phosphatase involved in the inactivation of MAP kinases. Dephosphorylates MAPK10 bound to ARRB2. From Homo sapiens (Human).
   6732..6755    -  protein_bind   attB2: mutant version of attB; recombination site for the Gateway® BP reaction BP Clonase™
   6757..6798    +  CDS            V5 tag: epitope tag from simian virus 5
   6840..7428    +  misc_feature   WPRE: woodchuck hepatitis virus posttranscriptional regulatory element
   7479..7498    +  misc_feature   cPPT/CTS (fragment): central polypurine tract and central termination sequence of HIV-1
   7500..7733    +  LTR            3' LTR (ΔU3): self-inactivating 3' long terminal repeat (LTR) from HIV-1
   7811..7932    +  polyA_signal   SV40 poly(A) signal: SV40 polyadenylation signal
   7972..8107    +  rep_origin     SV40 ori: SV40 origin of replication
   8128..8146    -  promoter       T7 promoter: promoter for bacteriophage T7 RNA polymerase
   8154..8309    +  CDS            lacZα (fragment): LacZα fragment of β-galactosidase; lacZ fragment
   8314..8742    +  rep_origin     f1 ori (sequence partly withheld): f1 bacteriophage origin of replication; arrow indicates direction of (+) strand synthesis
   8795..8899    +  promoter       AmpR promoter: bla
   8900..9760    +  CDS            AmpR: β-lactamase; bla; confers resistance to ampicillin, carbenicillin, and related antibiotics
>Addgene plasmid #87771 | pLX302-MKP7-V5 puro | addgene full sequence | sequence record 174295 | Addgene NGS Result
CCCCGTAGAAAAGATCAAAGGATCTTCTTGAGATCCTTTTTTTCTGCGCGTAATCTGCTGCTTGCAAACA
AAAAAACCACCGCTACCAGCGGTGGTTTGTTTGCCGGATCAAGAGCTACCAACTCTTTTTCCGAAGGTAA
CTGGCTTCAGCAGAGCGCAGATACCAAATACTGTTCTTCTAGTGTAGCCGTAGTTAGGCCACCACTTCAA
GAACTCTGTAGCACCGCCTACATACCTCGCTCTGCTAATCCTGTTACCAGTGGCTGCTGCCAGTGGCGAT
AAGTCGTGTCTTACCGGGTTGGACTCAAGACGATAGTTACCGGATAAGGCGCAGCGGTCGGGCTGAACGG
GGGGTTCGTGCACACAGCCCAGCTTGGAGCGAACGACCTACACCGAACTGAGATACCTACAGCGTGAGCT
ATGAGAAAGCGCCACGCTTCCCGAAGGGAGAAAGGCGGACAGGTATCCGGTAAGCGGCAGGGTCGGAACA
GGAGAGCGCACTAGGGAGCTTCCAGGGGGAAACGCCTGGTATCTTTATAGTCCTGTCGGGTTTCGCCACC
TCTGACTTGAGCGTCGATTTTTGTGATGCTCGTCAGGGGGGCGGAGCCTATGGAAAAACGCCAGCAACGC
GGCCTTTTTACGGTTCCTGGCCTTTTGCTGGCCTTTTGCTCACATGTTCTTTCCTGCGTTATCCCCTGAT
TCTGTGGATAACCGTATTACCGCCTTTGAGTGAGCTGATACCGCTCGCCGCAGCCGAACGACCGAGCGCA
GCGAGTCAGTGAGCGAGGAAGCGGAAGAGCGCCCAATACGCAAACCGCCTCTCCCCGCGCGTTGGCCGAT
TCATTAATGCAGCTGGCACGACAGGTTTCCCGACTGGAAAGCGGGCAGTGAGCGCAACGCAATTAATGTG
AGTTAGCTCACTCATTAGGCACCCCAGGCTTTACACTTTATGCTTCCGGCTCGTATGTTGTGTGGAATTG
TGAGCGGATAACAATTTCACACAGGAAACAGCTATGACCATGATTACGCCAAGCGCGCAATTAACCCTCA
CTAAAGGGAACAAAAGCTGGAGCTGCAAGCTTAATGTAGTCTTATGCAATACTCTTGTAGTCTTGCAACA
TGGTAACGATGAGTTAGCAACATGCCTTACAAGGAGAGAAAAAGCACCGTGCATGCCGATTGGTGGAAGT
AAGGTGGTACGATCGTGCCTTATTAGGAAGGCAACAGACGGGTCTGACATGGATTGGACGAACCACTGAA
TTGCCGCATTGCAGAGATATTGTATTTAAGTGCCTAGCTCGATACATAAACGGGTCTCTCTGGTTAGACC
AGATCTGAGCCTGGGAGCTCTCTGGCTAACTAGGGAACCCACTGCTTAAGCCTCAATAAAGCTTGCCTTG
AGTGCTTCAAGTAGTGTGTGCCCGTCTGTTGTGTGACTCTGGTAACTAGAGATCCCTCAGACCCTTTTAG
TCAGTGTGGAAAATCTCTAGCAGTGGCGCCCGAACAGGGACTTGAAAGCGAAAGGGAAACCAGAGGAGCT
CTCTCGACGCAGGACTCGGCTTGCTGAAGCGCGCACGGCAAGAGGCGAGGGGCGGCGACTGGTGAGTACG
CCAAAAATTTTGACTAGCGGAGGCTAGAAGGAGAGAGATGGGTGCGAGAGCGTCAGTATTAAGCGGGGGA
GAATTAGATCGCGATGGGAAAAAATTCGGTTAAGGCCAGGGGGAAAGAAAAAATATAAATTAAAACATAT
AGTATGGGCAAGCAGGGAGCTAGAACGATTCGCAGTTAATCCTGGCCTGTTAGAAACATCAGAAGGCTGT
AGACAAATACTGGGACAGCTACAACCATCCCTTCAGACAGGATCAGAAGAACTTAGATCATTATATAATA
CAGTAGCAACCCTCTATTGTGTGCATCAAAGGATAGAGATAAAAGACACCAAGGAAGCTTTAGACAAGAT
AGAGGAAGAGCAAAACAAAAGTAAGACCACCGCACAGCAAGCGGCCGCTGATCTTCAGACCTGGAGGAGG
AGATATGAGGGACAATTGGAGAAGTGAATTATATAAATATAAAGTAGTAAAAATTGAACCATTAGGAGTA
GCACCCACCAAGGCAAAGAGAAGAGTGGTGCAGAGAGAAAAAAGAGCAGTGGGAATAGGAGCTTTGTTCC
TTGGGTTCTTGGGAGCAGCAGGAAGCACTATGGGCGCAGCGTCAATGACGCTGACGGTACAGGCCAGACA
ATTATTGTCTGGTATAGTGCAGCAGCAGAACAATTTGCTGAGGGCTATTGAGGCGCAACAGCATCTGTTG
CAACTCACAGTCTGGGGCATCAAGCAGCTCCAGGCAAGAATCCTGGCTGTGGAAAGATACCTAAAGGATC
AACAGCTCCTGGGGATTTGGGGTTGCTCTGGAAAACTCATTTGCACCACTGCTGTGCCTTGGAATGCTAG
TTGGAGTAATAAATCTCTGGAACAGATTTGGAATCACACGACCTGGATGGAGTGGGACAGAGAAATTAAC
AATTACACAAGCTTAATACACTCCTTAATTGAAGAATCGCAAAACCAGCAAGAAAAGAATGAACAAGAAT
TATTGGAATTAGATAAATGGGCAAGTTTGTGGAATTGGTTTAACATAACAAATTGGCTGTGGTATATAAA
ATTATTCATAATGATAGTAGGAGGCTTGGTAGGTTTAAGAATAGTTTTTGCTGTACTTTCTATAGTGAAT
AGAGTTAGGCAGGGATATTCACCATTATCGTTTCAGACCCACCTCCCAACCCCGAGGGGACCCTTGCGCC
TTTTCCAAGGCAGCCCTGGGTTTGCGCAGGGACGCGGCTGCTCTGGGCGTGGTTCCGGGAAACGCAGCGG
CGCCGACCCTGGGTCTCGCACATTCTTCACGTCCGTTCGCAGCGTCACCCGGATCTTCGCCGCTACCCTT
GTGGGCCCCCCGGCGACGCTTCCTGCTCCGCCCCTAAGTCGGGAAGGTTCCTTGCGGTTCGCGGCGTGCC
GGACGTGACAAACGGAAGCCGCACGTCTCACTAGTACCCTCGCAGACGGACAGCGCCAGGGAGCAATGGC
AGCGCGCCGACCGCGATGGGCTGTGGCCAATAGCGGCTGCTCAGCAGGGCGCGCCGAGAGCAGCGGCCGG
GAAGGGGCGGTGCGGGAGGCGGGGTGTGGGGCGGTAGTGTGGGCCCTGTTCCTGCCCGCGCGGTGTTCCG
CATTCTGCAAGCCTCCGGAGCGCACGTCGGCAGTCGGCTCCCTCGTTGACCGAATCACCGACCTCTCTCC
CCAGGGGGTACCACCGGAGCTTACCATGACCGAGTACAAGCCCACGGTGCGCCTCGCCACCCGCGACGAC
GTCCCCAGGGCCGTACGCACCCTCGCCGCCGCGTTCGCCGACTACCCCGCCACGCGCCACACCGTCGATC
CGGACCGCCACATCGAGCGGGTCACCGAGCTGCAAGAACTCTTCCTCACGCGCGTCGGGCTCGACATCGG
CAAGGTGTGGGTCGCGGACGACGGCGCCGCCGTGGCGGTCTGGACCACGCCGGAGAGCGTCGAAGCGGGG
GCGGTGTTCGCCGAGATCGGCCCGCGCATGGCCGAGTTGAGCGGTTCCCGGCTGGCCGCGCAGCAACAGA
TGGAAGGCCTCCTGGCGCCGCACCGGCCCAAGGAGCCCGCGTGGTTCCTGGCCACCGTCGGCGTCTCGCC
CGACCACCAGGGCAAGGGTCTGGGCAGCGCCGTCGTGCTCCCCGGAGTGGAGGCGGCCGAGCGCGCCGGG
GTGCCCGCCTTCCTGGAGACCTCCGCGCCCCGCAACCTCCCCTTCTACGAGCGGCTCGGCTTCACCGTCA
CCGCCGACGTCGAGGTGCCCGAAGGACCGCGCACCTGGTGCATGACCCGCAAGCCCGGTGCCTGAGAATT
CTAGATCTTGAGACAAATGGCAGTATTCATCCACAATTTTAAAAGAAAAGGGGGGATTGGGGGGTACAGT
GCAGGGGAAAGAATAGTAGACATAATAGCAACAGACATACAAACTAAAGAATTACAAAAACAAATTACAA
AAATTCAAAATTTTCGGGTTTATTACAGGGACAGCAGAGATCCACTTTGGCGCCGGCTCGAGGGGGCCCG
GGGTTATTAATAGTAATCAATTACGGGGTCATTAGTTCATAGCCCATATATGGAGTTCCGCGTTACATAA
CTTACGGTAAATGGCCCGCCTGGCTGACCGCCCAACGACCCCCGCCCATTGACGTCAATAATGACGTATG
TTCCCATAGTAACGCCAATAGGGACTTTCCATTGACGTCAATGGGTGGAGTATTTACGGTAAACTGCCCA
CTTGGCAGTACATCAAGTGTATCATATGCCAAGTACGCCCCCTATTGACGTCAATGACGGTAAATGGCCC
GCCTGGCATTATGCCCAGTACATGACCTTATGGGACTTTCCTACTTGGCAGTACATCTACGTATTAGTCA
TCGCTATTACCATGGTGATGCGGTTTTGGCAGTACATCAATGGGCGTGGATAGCGGTTTGACTCACGGGG
ATTTCCAAGTCTCCACCCCATTGACGTCAATGGGAGTTTGTTTTGGCACCAAAATCAACGGGACTTTCCA
AAATGTCGTAACAACTCCGCCCCATTGACGCAAATGGGCGGTAGGCGTGTACGGTGGGAGGTCTATATAA
GCAGAGCTCTCTGGCTAACTGTCGGGATCAACAAGTTTGTACAAAAAAGTTGGCATGGCCCATAGATGAT
TGGAACTCAAATTGTTACTGAGAGGTTGGTGGCTCTGCTGGAAAGTGGAACGGAAAAAGTGCTGCTAATT
GATAGCCGGCCATTTGTGGAATACAATACATCCCACATTTTGGAAGCCATTAATATCAACTGCTCCAAGC
TTATGAAGCGAAGGTTGCAACAGGACAAAGTGTTAATTACAGAGCTCATCCAGCATTCAGCGAAACATAA
GGTTGACATTGATTGCAGTCAGAAGGTTGTAGTTTACGATCAAAGCTCCCAAGATGTTGCCTCTCTCTCT
TCAGACTGTTTTCTCACTGTACTTCTGGGTAAACTGGAGAAGAGCTTCAACTCTGTTCACCTGCTTGCAG
GTGGGTTTGCTGAGTTCTCTCGTTGTTTCCCTGGCCTCTGTGAAGGAAAATCCACTCTAGTCCCTACCTG
CATTTCTCAGCCTTGCTTACCTGTTGCCAACATTGGGCCAACCCGAATTCTTCCCAATCTTTATCTTGGC
TGCCAGCGAGATGTCCTCAACAAGGAGCTGATGCAGCAGAATGGGATTGGTTATGTGTTAAATGCCAGCA
ATACCTGTCCAAAGCCTGACTTTATCCCCGAGTCTCATTTCCTGCGTGTGCCTGTGAATGACAGCTTTTG
TGAGAAAATTTTGCCGTGGTTGGACAAATCAGTAGATTTCATTGAGAAAGCAAAAGCCTCCAATGGATGT
GTTCTAGTGCACTGTTTAGCTGGGATCTCCCGCTCCGCCACCATCGCTATCGCCTACATCATGAAGAGGA
TGGACATGTCTTTAGATGAAGCTTACAGATTTGTGAAAGAAAAAAGACCTACTATATCTCCAAACTTCAA
TTTTCTGGGCCAACTCCTGGACTATGAGAAGAAGATTAAGAACCAGACTGGAGCATCAGGGCCAAAGAGC
AAACTCAAGCTGCTGCACCTGGAGAAGCCAAATGAACCTGTCCCTGCTGTCTCAGAGGGTGGACAGAAAA
GCGAGACGCCCCTCAGTCCACCCTGTGCCGACTCTGCTACCTCAGAGGCAGCAGGACAAAGGCCCGTGCA
TCCCGCCAGCGTGCCCAGCGTGCAGCCGTCGCTGTTAGAGGACAGCCCGCTGGTACAGGCGCTCAGTGGG
CTGCACCTGTCCGCAGACAGGCTGGAAGACAGCAATAAGCTCAAGCGTTCCTTCTCTCTGGATATCAAAT
CAGTTTCATATTCAGCCAGCATGGCAGCATCCTTACATGGCTTCTCCTCATCAGAAGATGCTTTGGAATA
CTACAAACCTTCCACTACTCTGGATGGGACCAACAAGCTATGCCAGTTCTCCCCTGTTCAGGAACTATCG
GAGCAGACTCCCGAAACCAGTCCTGATAAGGAGGAAGCCAGCATCCCCAAGAAGCTGCAGACCGCCAGGC
CTTCAGACAGCCAGAGCAAGCGATTGCATTCGGTCAGAACCAGCAGCAGTGGCACCGCCCAGAGGTCCCT
TTTATCTCCACTGCATCGAAGTGGGAGCGTGGAGGACAATTACCACACCAGCTTCCTTTTCGGCCTTTCC
ACCAGCCAGCAGCACCTCACGAAGTCTGCTGGCCTGGGCCTTAAGGGCTGGCACTCGGATATCTTGGCCC
CCCAGACCTCTACCCCTTCCCTGACCAGCAGCTGGTATTTTGCCACAGAGTCCTCACACTTCTACTCTGC
CTCAGCCATCTACGGAGGCAGTGCCAGTTACTCTGCCTACAGCTGCAGCCAGCTGCCCACTTGCGGAGAC
CAAGTCTATTCTGTGCGCAGGCGGCAGAAGCCAAGTGACAGAGCTGACTCGCGGCGGAGCTGGCATGAAG
AGAGCCCCTTTGAAAAGCAGTTTAAACGCAGAAGCTGCCAAATGGAATTTGGAGAGAGCATCATGTCAGA
GAACAGGTCACGGGAAGAGCTGGGGAAAGTGGGCAGTCAGTCTAGCTTTTCGGGCAGCATGGAAATCATT
GAGGTCTCCTGCCCAACTTTCTTGTACAAAGTGGTTGGTAAGCCTATCCCTAACCCTCTCCTCGGTCTCG
ATTCTACGTAGTAATGAGCTAGCGCTAACCGGTGGCGCGTTAAGTCGACAATCAACCTCTGGATTACAAA
ATTTGTGAAAGATTGACTGGTATTCTTAACTATGTTGCTCCTTTTACGCTATGTGGATACGCTGCTTTAA
TGCCTTTGTATCATGCTATTGCTTCCCGTATGGCTTTCATTTTCTCCTCCTTGTATAAATCCTGGTTGCT
GTCTCTTTATGAGGAGTTGTGGCCCGTTGTCAGGCAACGTGGCGTGGTGTGCACTGTGTTTGCTGACGCA
ACCCCCACTGGTTGGGGCATTGCCACCACCTGTCAGCTCCTTTCCGGGACTTTCGCTTTCCCCCTCCCTA
TTGCCACGGCGGAACTCATCGCCGCCTGCCTTGCCCGCTGCTGGACAGGGGCTCGGCTGTTGGGCACTGA
CAATTCCGTGGTGTTGTCGGGGAAATCATCGTCCTTTCCTTGGCTGCTCGCCTGTGTTGCCACCTGGATT
CTGCGCGGGACGTCCTTCTGCTACGTCCCTTCGGCCCTCAATCCAGCGGACCTTCCTTCCCGCGGCCTGC
TGCCGGCTCTGCGGCCTCTTCCGCGTCTTCGCCTTCGCCCTCAGACGAGTCGGATCTCCCTTTGGGCCGC
CTCCCCGCGTCGACTTTAAGACCAATGACTTACAAGGCAGCTGTAGATCTTAGCCACTTTTTAAAAGAAA
AGGGGGGACTGGAAGGGCTAATTCACTCCCAACGAAGACAAGATCTGCTTTTTGCTTGTACTGGGTCTCT
CTGGTTAGACCAGATCTGAGCCTGGGAGCTCTCTGGCTAACTAGGGAACCCACTGCTTAAGCCTCAATAA
AGCTTGCCTTGAGTGCTTCAAGTAGTGTGTGCCCGTCTGTTGTGTGACTCTGGTAACTAGAGATCCCTCA
GACCCTTTTAGTCAGTGTGGAAAATCTCTAGCAGTACGTATAGTAGTTCATGTCATCTTATTATTCAGTA
TTTATAACTTGCAAAGAAATGAATATCAGAGAGTGAGAGGAACTTGTTTATTGCAGCTTATAATGGTTAC
AAATAAAGCAATAGCATCACAAATTTCACAAATAAAGCATTTTTTTCACTGCATTCTAGTTGTGGTTTGT
CCAAACTCATCAATGTATCTTATCATGTCTGGCTCTAGCTATCCCGCCCCTAACTCCGCCCATCCCGCCC
CTAACTCCGCCCAGTTCCGCCCATTCTCCGCCCCATGGCTGACTAATTTTTTTTATTTATGCAGAGGCCG
AGGCCGCCTCGGCCTCTGAGCTATTCCAGAAGTAGTGAGGAGGCTTTTTTGGAGGCCTAGGGACGTACCC
AATTCGCCCTATAGTGAGTCGTATTACGCGCGCTCACTGGCCGTCGTTTTACAACGTCGTGACTGGGAAA
ACCCTGGCGTTACCCAACTTAATCGCCTTGCAGCACATCCCCCTTTCGCCAGCTGGCGTAATAGCGAAGA
GGCCCGCACCGATCGCCCTTCCCAACAGTTGCGCAGCCTGAATGGCGAATGGG
[124 nt withheld, positions 8314-8437]
C
[91 nt withheld, positions 8439-8529]
A
[49 nt withheld, positions 8531-8579]
CCTTTGACGTTGGAGTCCACGTTCTTT
[37 nt withheld, positions 8607-8643]
ACCCTATCTCGGTCTATTCTTTTGATTTATAAGGGATTTTGCCGATTTCGGCCTATTGGTTAAAAAATGA
GCTGATTTAACAAAAATTTAACGCGAATTTTAACAAAATATTAACGCTTACAATTTAGGTGGCACTTTTC
GGGGAAATGTGCGCGGAACCCCTATTTGTTTATTTTTCTAAATACATTCAAATATGTATCCGCTCATGAG
ACAATAACCCTGATAAATGCTTCAATAATATTGAAAAAGGAAGAGTATGAGTATTCAACATTTCCGTGTC
GCCCTTATTCCCTTTTTTGCGGCATTTTGCCTTCCTGTTTTTGCTCACCCAGAAACGCTGGTGAAAGTAA
AAGATGCTGAAGATCAGTTGGGTGCACGAGTGGGTTACATCGAACTGGATCTCAACAGCGGTAAGATCCT
TGAGAGTTTTCGCCCCGAAGAACGTTTTCCAATGATGAGCACTTTTAAAGTTCTGCTATGTGGCGCGGTA
TTATCCCGTATTGACGCCGGGCAAGAGCAACTCGGTCGCCGCATACACTATTCTCAGAATGACTTGGTTG
AGTACTCACCAGTCACAGAAAAGCATCTTACGGATGGCATGACAGTAAGAGAATTATGCAGTGCTGCCAT
AACCATGAGTGATAACACTGCGGCCAACTTACTTCTGACAACGATCGGAGGACCGAAGGAGCTAACCGCT
TTTTTGCACAACATGGGGGATCATGTAACTCGCCTTGATCGTTGGGAACCGGAGCTGAATGAAGCCATAC
CAAACGACGAGCGTGACACCACGATGCCTGTAGCAATGGCAACAACGTTGCGCAAACTATTAACTGGCGA
ACTACTTACTCTAGCTTCCCGGCAACAATTAATAGACTGGATGGAGGCGGATAAAGTTGCAGGACCACTT
CTGCGCTCGGCCCTTCCGGCTGGCTGGTTTATTGCTGATAAATCTGGAGCCGGTGAGCGTGGGTCTCGCG
GTATCATTGCAGCACTGGGGCCAGATGGTAAGCCCTCCCGTATCGTAGTTATCTACACGACGGGGAGTCA
GGCAACTATGGATGAACGAAATAGACAGATCGCTGAGATAGGTGCCTCACTGATTAAGCATTGGTAACTG
TCAGACCAAGTTTACTCATATATACTTTAGATTGATTTAAAACTTCATTTTTAATTTAAAAGGATCTAGG
TGAAGATCCTTTTTGATAATCTCATGACCAAAATCCCTTAACGTGAGTTTTCGTTCCACTGAGCGTCAGA
