>Addgene plasmid #87771 | pLX302-MKP7-V5 puro | depositor partial sequence | sequence record 171304 | ORF
ATGGCCCATGAGATGATTGGAACTCAAATTGTTACTGAGAGGTTGGTGGCTCTGCTGGAAAGTGGAACGG
AAAAAGTGCTGCTAATTGATAGCCGGCCATTTGTGGAATACAATACATCCCACATTTTGGAAGCCATTAA
TATCAACTGCTCCAAGCTTATGAAGCGAAGGTTGCAACAGGACAAAGTGTTAATTACAGAGCTCATCCAG
CATTCAGCGAAACATAAGGTTGACATTGATTGCAGTCAGAAGGTTGTAGTTTACGATCAAAGCTCCCAAG
ATGTTGCCTCTCTCTCTTCAGACTGTTTTCTCACTGTACTTCTGGGTAAACTGGAGAAGAGCTTCAACTC
TGTTCACCTGCTTGCAGGTGGGTTTGCTGAGTTCTCTCGTTGTTTCCCTGGCCTCTGTGAAGGAAAATCC
ACTCTAGTCCCTACCTGCATTTCTCAGCCTTGCTTACCTGTTGCCAACATTGGGCCAACCCGAATTCTTC
CCAATCTTTATCTTGGCTGCCAGCGAGATGTCCTCAACAAGGAGCTGATGCAGCAGAATGGGATTGGTTA
TGTGTTAAATGCCAGCAATACCTGTCCAAAGCCTGACTTTATCCCCGAGTCTCATTTCCTGCGTGTGCCT
GTGAATGACAGCTTTTGTGAGAAAATTTTGCCGTGGTTGGACAAATCAGTAGATTTCATTGAGAAAGCAA
AAGCCTCCAATGGATGTGTTCTAGTGCACTGTTTAGCTGGGATCTCCCGCTCCGCCACCATCGCTATCGC
CTACATCATGAAGAGGATGGACATGTCTTTAGATGAAGCTTACAGATTTGTGAAAGAAAAAAGACCTACT
ATATCTCCAAACTTCAATTTTCTGGGCCAACTCCTGGACTATGAGAAGAAGATTAAGAACCAGACTGGAG
CATCAGGGCCAAAGAGCAAACTCAAGCTGCTGCACCTGGAGAAGCCAAATGAACCTGTCCCTGCTGTCTC
AGAGGGTGGACAGAAAAGCGAGACGCCCCTCAGTCCACCCTGTGCCGACTCTGCTACCTCAGAGGCAGCA
GGACAAAGGCCCGTGCATCCCGCCAGCGTGCCCAGCGTGCAGCCGTCGCTGTTAGAGGACAGCCCGCTGG
TACAGGCGCTCAGTGGGCTGCACCTGTCCGCAGACAGGCTGGAAGACAGCAATAAGCTCAAGCGTTCCTT
CTCTCTGGATATCAAATCAGTTTCATATTCAGCCAGCATGGCAGCATCCTTACATGGCTTCTCCTCATCA
GAAGATGCTTTGGAATACTACAAACCTTCCACTACTCTGGATGGGACCAACAAGCTATGCCAGTTCTCCC
CTGTTCAGGAACTATCGGAGCAGACTCCCGAAACCAGTCCTGATAAGGAGGAAGCCAGCATCCCCAAGAA
GCTGCAGACCGCCAGGCCTTCAGACAGCCAGAGCAAGCGATTGCATTCGGTCAGAACCAGCAGCAGTGGC
ACCGCCCAGAGGTCCCTTTTATCTCCACTGCATCGAAGTGGGAGCGTGGAGGACAATTACCACACCAGCT
TCCTTTTCGGCCTTTCCACCAGCCAGCAGCACCTCACGAAGTCTGCTGGCCTGGGCCTTAAGGGCTGGCA
CTCGGATATCTTGGCCCCCCAGACCTCTACCCCTTCCCTGACCAGCAGCTGGTATTTTGCCACAGAGTCC
TCACACTTCTACTCTGCCTCAGCCATCTACGGAGGCAGTGCCAGTTACTCTGCCTACAGCTGCAGCCAGC
TGCCCACTTGCGGAGACCAAGTCTATTCTGTGCGCAGGCGGCAGAAGCCAAGTGACAGAGCTGACTCGCG
GCGGAGCTGGCATGAAGAGAGCCCCTTTGAAAAGCAGTTTAAACGCAGAAGCTGCCAAATGGAATTTGGA
GAGAGCATCATGTCAGAGAACAGGTCACGGGAAGAGCTGGGGAAAGTGGGCAGTCAGTCTAGCTTTTCGG
GCAGCATGGAAATCATTGAGGTCTCCTGCCCAACTTTCTTGTACAAAGTGGTTGGTAAGCCTATCCCTAA
CCCTCTCCTCGGTCTCGATTCTACGTAG
